Addgene plasmid #66599: pLVX-Puro-mRuby-WDR34
Purpose: Expresses WDR34 as a fusion with monomeric mRuby
Depositing lab: David Stephens. Depositing organization: University of Bristol. Publication: Subunit composition of the human cytoplasmic dynein-2 complex. Asante D, Stevenson NL, Stephens DJ. J Cell Sci. 2014 Nov 1;127(21):4774-87. doi: 10.1242/jcs.159038. Epub 2014 Sep 9. PubMed 25205765.
Backbone
  Vector backbone: pLVX-Puro
  Backbone manufacturer: Clontech
  Vector type: Mammalian Expression, Lentiviral
  Selectable markers: Puromycin
Growth in bacteria
  Bacterial resistance: Ampicillin, 100 μg/mL
  Growth temperature: 37°C
  Growth strain: Stbl3
  Copy number: High Copy
Gene/Insert
  Gene/Insert name: WDR34 (alt names: WD34; FAP133)
  Species: H. sapiens (human)
  GenBank ID: NM_052844.3
  Entrez Gene: WDR34 (a.k.a. DIC5, FAP133, SRTD11, bA216B9.3)
  Tag / fusion protein: mRuby (N terminal on insert)
Resource information
  A portion of this plasmid was derived from a plasmid made by: mRuby was synthesized to our requirements by Eurofins MWG
Terms and licenses: Academic/Nonprofit Terms; Industry Terms: Not Available to Industry
Depositor comments: The cDNA sequence encoding mRuby (Kredel et al., 2009) underwent codon usage adaptation before gene synthesis (MWG Eurofins) and cloning into pBluescript II SK(+). mRuby was excised with SalI-EcoRI for insertion into pLVX-Puro (Clontech) to generate pLVX-Puro–mRuby. A cDNA encoding human Sec23A was amplified by PCR, gel purified and subcloned via pGEM-T vector (excised with ApaI-XbaI) and cloned into pLVX-Puro–mRuby.
How to cite: pLVX-Puro-mRuby-WDR34 was a gift from David Stephens (Addgene plasmid # 66599 ; http://n2t.net/addgene:66599 ; RRID:Addgene_66599)
