[The description below was written by a language model from this plasmid's Addgene catalogue record.]
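Description:
pLVX-Puro-mRuby-WDR34 is a lentiviral mammalian expression plasmid built on the commercial pLVX-Puro backbone. It is propagated in bacteria as a high-copy plasmid under ampicillin selection, in a recombination-deficient strain of the kind commonly used to keep the repeated lentiviral LTR sequences stable. After transfection or viral transduction, mammalian cells carrying the construct can be selected with puromycin. No feature table is provided, and the catalogue fields do not name the promoter driving the insert or list the individual viral elements, so these details cannot be confirmed from the record itself.

The payload is the human WDR34 coding sequence (also known as FAP133 or DIC5), fused at its N terminus to the monomeric red fluorescent protein mRuby. The mRuby sequence was codon-adapted and produced by gene synthesis. It was then moved into pLVX-Puro to create an intermediate mRuby vector into which genes of interest could be cloned downstream of the tag. The depositor's cloning notes describe the insertion of a human Sec23A cDNA into this intermediate rather than WDR34. They appear to have been carried over from a sibling construct, so the exact cloning route for WDR34 is not documented.

The construct is intended to express a red fluorescent WDR34 fusion, either transiently or stably through lentiviral delivery and puromycin selection. The associated work concerns the subunit composition of the human cytoplasmic dynein-2 complex. This suggests the fusion was used to follow the localisation and interactions of WDR34 as a component of that motor complex.
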