>Addgene plasmid #66599 | pLVX-Puro-mRuby-WDR34 | addgene partial sequence | sequence record 117169 | CMV-F 5'-CGCAAATGGGCGGTAGGCGTG-3'
GTGAACCGTCAGATCGCCTGGAGACGCCATCCACGCTGTTTTGACCTCCATAGAAGACACCGACTCTACT
AGAGGATCGCTAGCGCTACCGGACTCAGATCTCGACGCCACCATGGCCTCCTCTGAAGACGTGATCAAAG
AGTTCATGCGCTTCAAGGTCAAAATGGAGGGGTCAGTGAATGGGCACGAGTTTGAGATAGAAGGCGAAGG
AGAAGGAAGACCCTATGAGGGTACCCAAACAGCGAAGCTCAAAGTCACCAAGGGCGGACCATTACCCTTT
AGCTGGGACATCCTCAGCCCACAGTTTCAGTATGGCTCAAAAGCCTACGTGAAACACCCTGCAGACATAC
CGGACTATCTGAAACTGAGCTTTCCCGAAGGGTTCAAATGGGAGAGGTTCATGAACTTCGAAGATGGCGG
CGTTGTTACTGTCACTCAAGATTCCACACTTCAGGATGGAGAGTTCATCTACAAGGTGAAATTGAGAGGG
ACGAACTTTCCCAGTGATGGCCCTGTAATGCAGAAGAAAACCATGGGTTGGGAAGCCATTACAGAACGGA
TGTATCCAGAGGATGGTGCTCTGAAAGGGGAGATCAAGATGCGACTAAAGCTGAAGGA
