>Addgene plasmid #66599 | pLVX-Puro-mRuby-WDR34 | addgene partial sequence | sequence record 117170 | MSCV-rev 5'-CAGCGGGGCTGCTAAAGCGCATGC-3'
TAGAATTATCTAGAGTCGCGGGATCCCGGGCCCGCGGTACCGTCGACAGCAGAATTCTCAGGCCGCCACC
TCTGCTGCCAGGCAGTCCAGGTCCTCAGCTTCCCGGGGCCCTTGTTCCGTGAACTCTGTGCTCAGCTGCC
ACACCTTCACTGTGCCCTGGGCATCGCCCGCAGCCAAGAGCTGAGTCTGCTGGCTGTTGAACTCCAGACA
GTAGACAGGGCTTTCATCCTGGGTTTGCTTGATCAAAACTGTGGGTTTCTGGGAGCTTTTCTGGAGATCA
AACAGCTGCACGTCACCTTTCCCAGAGGCAGCTGCAAAAACCAAGGGCCGCACTGGGGACCAGCGCACAG
CAAACAGATACTTGAGGGAGAGCTGCAGCGAAGTCAAGGGAGGGGCCTGCAGCATGGAGTACAGGTGGAC
ATGCCCGTCAGTCCCAGCGCTCAGGAAGAGATTCCTGTGGAAGGGGGAACAGCTCACAGAGTAGATGGGA
